Addgene plasmid #65449: AAV pTRE-FLEX-EGFP-WPRE-bGHpA
Purpose: Can be used to generate AAV virus that will express EGFP from the tetO promoter in a Cre-dependent manner
Depositing lab: Hongkui Zeng. Depositing organization: Allen Institute. Publication: Transgenic mice for intersectional targeting of neural sensors and effectors with high specificity and performance. Madisen L, Garner AR, Shimaoka D, Chuong AS, Klapoetke NC, Li L, van der Bourg A, Niino Y, Egolf L, Monetti C, Gu H, Mills M, Cheng A, Tasic B, Nguyen TN, Sunkin SM, Benucci A, Nagy A, Miyawaki A, Helmchen F, Empson RM, Knopfel T, Boyden ES, Reid RC, Carandini M, Zeng H. Neuron. 2015 Mar 4;85(5):942-58. doi: 10.1016/j.neuron.2015.02.022. PubMed 25741722.
Backbone
  Vector backbone: pAAV-MCS
  Backbone manufacturer: Stratagene
  Modifications to backbone: A fragment containing the tetO promoter-FLEX-EGFP-WPRE-bGHpA was swapped in to replace the CMV promoter-MCS-hGHpA sequence. Total insert size including the two ITRs is 2803 bp.
  Vector type: AAV
Growth in bacteria
  Bacterial resistance: Ampicillin, 100 μg/mL
  Growth temperature: 30°C
  Growth strain: Stbl2
  Copy number: Unknown
Gene/Insert
  Gene/Insert name: EGFP
  Insert size (bp): 720
  Promoter: tetO
  Cloning method: Restriction Enzyme; 5′ cloning site Not1 (not destroyed); 3′ cloning site Not1 (not destroyed)
  Sequencing primers: 5′ none; 3′ none
Terms and licenses: Academic/Nonprofit Terms; Industry Terms: Not Available to Industry
How to cite: AAV pTRE-FLEX-EGFP-WPRE-bGHpA was a gift from Hongkui Zeng (Addgene plasmid # 65449 ; http://n2t.net/addgene:65449 ; RRID:Addgene_65449)
