[The description below was written by a language model from this plasmid's Addgene catalogue record and pLannotate feature annotations shown in this document.]
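Description:
AAV pTRE-FLEX-EGFP-WPRE-bGHpA is an adeno-associated virus transfer plasmid built on the Stratagene pAAV-MCS backbone, in which the original CMV promoter–MCS–hGH polyA cassette was replaced by a tetracycline-responsive, Cre-dependent EGFP expression unit. The full plasmid is 5,400 bp, and the packageable region, including the two flanking AAV2 inverted terminal repeats, is 2,803 bp. The ITRs provide the cis signals needed for replication and encapsidation of the intervening DNA when rep, cap and helper functions are supplied in trans. In bacteria the plasmid is maintained through a high-copy ColE1/pUC-type origin and selected with ampicillin via the β-lactamase gene; an M13/f1-type phage origin is also annotated in the backbone. The record specifies a recombination-deficient strain, as is usual for ITR-containing plasmids, whose repeats are prone to rearrangement.

The promoter consists of a tetracycline response element with seven tetO operator copies placed upstream of a minimal CMV promoter, so transcription depends on a tetracycline-controlled transactivator such as tTA or rtTA. Downstream lies a FLEX (double-inverted) switch: the 720 bp EGFP coding sequence sits in the antisense orientation between pairs of loxP and lox2272 sites arranged in opposing directions. Cre recombinase inverts the cassette through one lox pair and then excises a site through the other, locking EGFP in the sense orientation. A WPRE enhances transcript stability and expression, and a bovine growth hormone polyadenylation signal terminates the message.

Because expression requires both Cre and a Tet transactivator, the resulting virus serves as an intersectional reporter for labelling cells, such as neuronal populations, defined by two genetic drivers.
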