Features (pLannotate 1.2.2; 21 found; start..end, strand, type, name):
      1..141     -  repeat_region  AAV2 ITR: inverted terminal repeat of adeno-associated virus serotype 2 inverted
    239..284     -  promoter       TRE3GV promoter (fragment): 3rd-generation Tet-responsive promoter that can be activated by binding of Tet-On® 3G, optimized for retroviral and lentiviral vectors
    298..568     +  protein_bind   tetracycline response element: contains seven copies of the tetracycline operator tetO tetracycline repressor TetR
    579..596     +  misc_feature   MCS (fragment): pUC18/19 multiple cloning site
    601..638     +  promoter       minimal CMV promoter: human cytomegalovirus (CMV) immediate early promoter
    732..763     +  misc_feature   MCS (fragment): pUC18/19 multiple cloning site
    773..806     +  protein_bind   loxP: Cre-mediated recombination occurs in the 8-bp core sequence (GCATACAT). Cre recombinase
    817..850     +  protein_bind   lox2272: Cre-mediated recombination occurs in the 8-bp core sequence (GGATACTT). lox2272 sites are compatible with each other, but incompatible with loxP or loxN sites (Lee and Saito, 1988). Cre recombinase
    906..1625    -  CDS            EGFP: the original enhanced GFP (Yang et al., 1996) mammalian codon-optimized
   1703..1736    -  protein_bind   loxP: Cre-mediated recombination occurs in the 8-bp core sequence (GCATACAT). Cre recombinase
   1747..1780    -  protein_bind   lox2272: Cre-mediated recombination occurs in the 8-bp core sequence (GGATACTT). lox2272 sites are compatible with each other, but incompatible with loxP or loxN sites (Lee and Saito, 1988). Cre recombinase
   1804..2392    +  misc_feature   WPRE: woodchuck hepatitis virus posttranscriptional regulatory element
   2433..2640    +  polyA_signal   bGH poly(A) signal: bovine growth hormone polyadenylation signal
   2663..2803    +  repeat_region  AAV2 ITR: inverted terminal repeat of adeno-associated virus serotype 2 inverted
   2808..2859    -  misc_feature   bom (fragment): basis of mobility region from pBR322
   2878..3258    +  rep_origin     M13 ori (sequence partly withheld): M13 bacteriophage origin of replication; arrow indicates direction of (+) strand synthesis
   3334..3383    -  misc_feature   bom (fragment): basis of mobility region from pBR322
   3485..3520    -  CDS            rop (fragment): Rop protein, which maintains plasmids at low copy number; rop
   3615..3719    +  promoter       AmpR promoter: bla
   3720..4580    +  CDS            AmpR: β-lactamase; bla; confers resistance to ampicillin, carbenicillin, and related antibiotics
   4751..5339    +  rep_origin     ori: high-copy-number ColE1/pMB1/pBR322/pUC origin of replication
>Addgene plasmid #65449 | AAV pTRE-FLEX-EGFP-WPRE-bGHpA | depositor full sequence | sequence record 110965 | AAV pTRE-FLEX-EGFP-WPRE-bGHpA sequence 5400 bps
CCTGCAGGCAGCTGCGCGCTCGCTCGCTCACTGAGGCCGCCCGGGCAAAGCCCGGGCGTCGGGCGACCTT
TGGTCGCCCGGCCTCAGTGAGCGAGCGAGCGCGCAGAGAGGGAGTGGCCAACTCCATCACTAGGGGTTCC
TGCGGCCGCACGCGAAACAATTCTGCAGGAATTCGGGGCCGCGGAGGCTGGATCGGTCCCGGTGTCTTCT
ATGGAGGTCAAAACAGCGTGGATGGCGTCTCCAGGCGATCTGACGGTTCACTAAACGAGCTCTGCTTATA
TAGGTCGAGTTTACCACTCCCTATCAGTGATAGAGAAAAGTGAAAGTCGAGTTTACCACTCCCTATCAGT
GATAGAGAAAAGTGAAAGTCGAGTTTACCACTCCCTATCAGTGATAGAGAAAAGTGAAAGTCGAGTTTAC
CACTCCCTATCAGTGATAGAGAAAAGTGAAAGTCGAGTTTACCACTCCCTATCAGTGATAGAGAAAAGTG
AAAGTCGAGTTTACCACTCCCTATCAGTGATAGAGAAAAGTGAAAGTCGAGTTTACCACTCCCTATCAGT
GATAGAGAAAAGTGAAAGTCGAGCTCGGTACCCGGGTCGAGTAGGCGTGTACGGTGGGAGGCCTATATAA
GCAGAGCTCGTTTAGTGAACCGTCAGATCGCCTGGAGACGCCATCCACGCTGTTTTGACCTCCATAGAAG
ACACCGGGACCGATCCAGCCTCCGCGGCCCCGAATTCGAGCTCGGTACCCGGGGATCCTCTAGTCGACGT
CGATAACTTCGTATAGCATACATTATACGAAGTTATCCGAATCGCAATAACTTCGTATAGGATACTTTAT
ACGAAGTTATTTGGCGCGCCAAATTTAAATAACGCAACGTACCTTCGAGGGGGCCCAAGGAATTCTTACT
TGTACAGCTCGTCCATGCCGAGAGTGATCCCGGCGGCGGTCACGAACTCCAGCAGGACCATGTGATCGCG
CTTCTCGTTGGGGTCTTTGCTCAGGGCGGACTGGGTGCTCAGGTAGTGGTTGTCGGGCAGCAGCACGGGG
CCGTCGCCGATGGGGGTGTTCTGCTGGTAGTGGTCGGCGAGCTGCACGCTGCCGTCCTCGATGTTGTGGC
GGATCTTGAAGTTCACCTTGATGCCGTTCTTCTGCTTGTCGGCCATGATATAGACGTTGTGGCTGTTGTA
GTTGTACTCCAGCTTGTGCCCCAGGATGTTGCCGTCCTCCTTGAAGTCGATGCCCTTCAGCTCGATGCGG
TTCACCAGGGTGTCGCCCTCGAACTTCACCTCGGCGCGGGTCTTGTAGTTGCCGTCGTCCTTGAAGAAGA
TGGTGCGCTCCTGGACGTAGCCTTCGGGCATGGCGGACTTGAAGAAGTCGTGCTGCTTCATGTGGTCGGG
GTAGCGGCTGAAGCACTGCACGCCGTAGGTCAGGGTGGTCACGAGGGTGGGCCAGGGCACGGGCAGCTTG
CCGGTGGTGCAGATGAACTTCAGGGTCAGCTTGCCGTAGGTGGCATCGCCCTCGCCCTCGCCGGACACGC
TGAACTTGTGGCCGTTTACGTCGCCGTCCAGCTCGACCAGGATGGGCACCACCCCGGTGAACAGCTCCTC
GCCCTTGCTCACCATGGTGGCGAATTCCCCCAAGCTTGGAACGTACTAACCTTGATAGCTAGCTAGTTGG
CGCGCCAACCTGGCCGGCCTTGATAACTTCGTATAATGTATGCTATACGAAGTTATCCGAATCGCAATAA
CTTCGTATAAAGTATCCTATACGAAGTTATCGAAGATCATCAAGCTTATCGATAATCAACCTCTGGATTA
CAAAATTTGTGAAAGATTGACTGGTATTCTTAACTATGTTGCTCCTTTTACGCTATGTGGATACGCTGCT
TTAATGCCTTTGTATCATGCTATTGCTTCCCGTATGGCTTTCATTTTCTCCTCCTTGTATAAATCCTGGT
TGCTGTCTCTTTATGAGGAGTTGTGGCCCGTTGTCAGGCAACGTGGCGTGGTGTGCACTGTGTTTGCTGA
CGCAACCCCCACTGGTTGGGGCATTGCCACCACCTGTCAGCTCCTTTCCGGGACTTTCGCTTTCCCCCTC
CCTATTGCCACGGCGGAACTCATCGCCGCCTGCCTTGCCCGCTGCTGGACAGGGGCTCGGCTGTTGGGCA
CTGACAATTCCGTGGTGTTGTCGGGGAAATCATCGTCCTTTCCTTGGCTGCTCGCCTATGTTGCCACCTG
GATTCTGCGCGGGACGTCCTTCTGCTACGTCCCTTCGGCCCTCAATCCAGCGGACCTTCCTTCCCGCGGC
CTGCTGCCGGCTCTGCGGCCTCTTCCGCGTCTTCGCCTTCGCCCTCAGACGAGTCGGATCTCCCTTTGGG
CCGCCTCCCCGCATCGATACCGAGCGCTGCTCGAGAGATCGATCTGCCTCGACTGTGCCTTCTAGTTGCC
AGCCATCTGTTGTTTGCCCCTCCCCCGTGCCTTCCTTGACCCTGGAAGGTGCCACTCCCACTGTCCTTTC
CTAATAAAATGAGGAAATTGCATCGCATTGTCTGAGTAGGTGTCATTCTATTCTGGGGGGTGGGGTGGGG
CAGGACAGCAAGGGGGAGGATTGGGAAGACAATAGCAGGCATGCTGGGGACACGTGCGGACCGAGCGGCC
GCAGGAACCCCTAGTGATGGAGTTGGCCACTCCCTCTCTGCGCGCTCGCTCGCTCACTGAGGCCGGGCGA
CCAAAGGTCGCCCGACGCCCGGGCTTTGCCCGGGCGGCCTCAGTGAGCGAGCGAGCGCGCAGCTGCCTGC
AGGGGCGCCTGATGCGGTATTTTCTCCTTACGCATCTGTGCGGTATTTCACACCGCATA
[142 nt withheld, positions 2860-3001]
C
[141 nt withheld, positions 3003-3143]
CCTTTGACGTTGGAGTCCACGTTCTTT
[37 nt withheld, positions 3171-3207]
ACCCTATCTCGGGCTATTCTTTTGATTTATAAGGGATTTTGCCGATTTCGGCCTATTGGTTAAAAAATGA
GCTGATTTAACAAAAATTTAACGCGAATTTTAACAAAATATTAACGTTTACAATTTTATGGTGCACTCTC
AGTACAATCTGCTCTGATGCCGCATAGTTAAGCCAGCCCCGACACCCGCCAACACCCGCTGACGCGCCCT
GACGGGCTTGTCTGCTCCCGGCATCCGCTTACAGACAAGCTGTGACCGTCTCCGGGAGCTGCATGTGTCA
GAGGTTTTCACCGTCATCACCGAAACGCGCGAGACGAAAGGGCCTCGTGATACGCCTATTTTTATAGGTT
AATGTCATGATAATAATGGTTTCTTAGACGTCAGGTGGCACTTTTCGGGGAAATGTGCGCGGAACCCCTA
TTTGTTTATTTTTCTAAATACATTCAAATATGTATCCGCTCATGAGACAATAACCCTGATAAATGCTTCA
ATAATATTGAAAAAGGAAGAGTATGAGTATTCAACATTTCCGTGTCGCCCTTATTCCCTTTTTTGCGGCA
TTTTGCCTTCCTGTTTTTGCTCACCCAGAAACGCTGGTGAAAGTAAAAGATGCTGAAGATCAGTTGGGTG
CACGAGTGGGTTACATCGAACTGGATCTCAACAGCGGTAAGATCCTTGAGAGTTTTCGCCCCGAAGAACG
TTTTCCAATGATGAGCACTTTTAAAGTTCTGCTATGTGGCGCGGTATTATCCCGTATTGACGCCGGGCAA
GAGCAACTCGGTCGCCGCATACACTATTCTCAGAATGACTTGGTTGAGTACTCACCAGTCACAGAAAAGC
ATCTTACGGATGGCATGACAGTAAGAGAATTATGCAGTGCTGCCATAACCATGAGTGATAACACTGCGGC
CAACTTACTTCTGACAACGATCGGAGGACCGAAGGAGCTAACCGCTTTTTTGCACAACATGGGGGATCAT
GTAACTCGCCTTGATCGTTGGGAACCGGAGCTGAATGAAGCCATACCAAACGACGAGCGTGACACCACGA
TGCCTGTAGCAATGGCAACAACGTTGCGCAAACTATTAACTGGCGAACTACTTACTCTAGCTTCCCGGCA
ACAATTAATAGACTGGATGGAGGCGGATAAAGTTGCAGGACCACTTCTGCGCTCGGCCCTTCCGGCTGGC
TGGTTTATTGCTGATAAATCTGGAGCCGGTGAGCGTGGGTCTCGCGGTATCATTGCAGCACTGGGGCCAG
ATGGTAAGCCCTCCCGTATCGTAGTTATCTACACGACGGGGAGTCAGGCAACTATGGATGAACGAAATAG
ACAGATCGCTGAGATAGGTGCCTCACTGATTAAGCATTGGTAACTGTCAGACCAAGTTTACTCATATATA
CTTTAGATTGATTTAAAACTTCATTTTTAATTTAAAAGGATCTAGGTGAAGATCCTTTTTGATAATCTCA
TGACCAAAATCCCTTAACGTGAGTTTTCGTTCCACTGAGCGTCAGACCCCGTAGAAAAGATCAAAGGATC
TTCTTGAGATCCTTTTTTTCTGCGCGTAATCTGCTGCTTGCAAACAAAAAAACCACCGCTACCAGCGGTG
GTTTGTTTGCCGGATCAAGAGCTACCAACTCTTTTTCCGAAGGTAACTGGCTTCAGCAGAGCGCAGATAC
CAAATACTGTCCTTCTAGTGTAGCCGTAGTTAGGCCACCACTTCAAGAACTCTGTAGCACCGCCTACATA
CCTCGCTCTGCTAATCCTGTTACCAGTGGCTGCTGCCAGTGGCGATAAGTCGTGTCTTACCGGGTTGGAC
TCAAGACGATAGTTACCGGATAAGGCGCAGCGGTCGGGCTGAACGGGGGGTTCGTGCACACAGCCCAGCT
TGGAGCGAACGACCTACACCGAACTGAGATACCTACAGCGTGAGCTATGAGAAAGCGCCACGCTTCCCGA
AGGGAGAAAGGCGGACAGGTATCCGGTAAGCGGCAGGGTCGGAACAGGAGAGCGCACGAGGGAGCTTCCA
GGGGGAAACGCCTGGTATCTTTATAGTCCTGTCGGGTTTCGCCACCTCTGACTTGAGCGTCGATTTTTGT
GATGCTCGTCAGGGGGGCGGAGCCTATGGAAAAACGCCAGCAACGCGGCCTTTTTACGGTTCCTGGCCTT
TTGCTGGCCTTTTGCTCACATGT
