>Addgene plasmid #65449 | AAV pTRE-FLEX-EGFP-WPRE-bGHpA | addgene partial sequence | sequence record 117977 | WPRE-R 5'-CATAGCGTAAAAGGAGCAACA-3'
TTTTGTAATCCAGAGGTTGATTATCGATAAGCTTGATGATCTTCGATAACTTCGTATAGGATACTTTATA
CGAAGTTATTGCGATTCGGATAACTTCGTATAGCATACATTATACGAAGTTATCAAGGCCGGCCAGGTTG
GCGCGCCAACTAGCTAGCTATCAAGGTTAGTACGTTCCAAGCTTGGGGGAATTCGCCACCATGGTGAGCA
AGGGCGAGGAGCTGTTCACCGGGGTGGTGCCCATCCTGGTCGAGCTGGACGGCGACGTAAACGGCCACAA
GTTCAGCGTGTCCGGCGAGGGCGAGGGCGATGCCACCTACGGCAAGCTGACCCTGAAGTTCATCTGCACC
ACCGGCAAGCTGCCCGTGCCCTGGCCCACCCTCGTGACCACCCTGACCTACGGCGTGCAGTGCTTCAGCC
GCTACCCCGACCACATGAAGCAGCACGACTTCTTCAAGTCCGCCATGCCCGAAGGCTACGTCCAGGAGCG
CACCATCTTCTTCAAGGACGACGGCAACTACAAGACCCGCGCCGAGGTGAAGTTCGAGGGCGACACCCTG
GTGAACCGCATCGAGCTGAAGGGCATCGACTTCAAGGAGGACGGCAACATCCTGGGGCACAAGCTGGAGT
ACAACTACAACAGCCACAACGTCTATATCATGGCCGACAAGCAGAAGAACGGCATCAAGGTGAACTTCAA
GATCCGCCACAACATC
